Addgene plasmid #233860: pWN103
Purpose: MoClo-YTK; ConLS/R1 cassette; NS3 systems; pTDH3-LexA-NES-NS3-V1-NLS-VP48-2XOaf1-tADH1
Depositing lab: Jeff Hasty. Depositing organization: University of California, San Diego (UCSD). Publication: A Standardized Set of MoClo-Compatible Inducible Promoter Systems for Tunable Gene Expression in Yeast. O'Laughlin R, Tran Q, Lezia A, Ngamkanjanarat W, Emmanuele P, Hao N, Hasty J. ACS Synth Biol. 2024 Jan 19;13(1):85-102. doi: 10.1021/acssynbio.3c00184. Epub 2023 Dec 11. PubMed 38079574.
Backbone
  Vector backbone: pYTK095
  Vector type: Yeast Expression
Growth in bacteria
  Bacterial resistance: Ampicillin, 100 μg/mL
  Growth temperature: 37°C
  Growth strain: DH5alpha
  Copy number: High Copy
Gene/Insert
  Gene/Insert name: pTDH3-LexA-NES-NS3-V1-NLS-VP48-2XOaf1-tADH1
  Species: S. cerevisiae (budding yeast)
  Cloning method: Golden Gate
Terms and licenses: Academic/Nonprofit Terms; Industry Terms: Not Available to Industry
How to cite: pWN103 was a gift from Jeff Hasty (Addgene plasmid # 233860 ; http://n2t.net/addgene:233860 ; RRID:Addgene_233860)
