[The description below was written by a language model from this plasmid's Addgene catalogue record and pLannotate feature annotations shown in this document.]
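Description:
pWN103 is a MoClo Yeast Toolkit (YTK) cassette plasmid built by Golden Gate assembly in the pYTK095 backbone. It carries a single yeast transcription unit flanked by the ConLS and ConR1 assembly connectors, which mark it as the first-position cassette for later assembly into multigene constructs. The roughly 5 kb plasmid is propagated in E. coli through a high-copy ColE1/pUC-type origin and selected with ampicillin via the β-lactamase gene and its native promoter. The feature table shows no yeast origin of replication or yeast selection marker, consistent with an intermediate assembly vector rather than a plasmid maintained directly in yeast.

The payload is a synthetic transcription factor expressed from the strong constitutive S. cerevisiae TDH3 (GAP) promoter and terminated by the ADH1 terminator. According to the insert name, the fusion reads LexA, a nuclear export signal, NS3, "V1", a nuclear localization signal, VP48, and two copies of an Oaf1-derived element. The annotation supports this layout: the bacterial LexA coding sequence supplies the DNA-binding module, a fragment of the hepatitis C virus polyprotein corresponds to the NS3 protease region (the automated label describing the viral polymerase reflects the polyprotein entry, not this segment), and a short VP16 activation-domain match fits the VP48 activator. A partial HA epitope hit also appears, though it is short and is not mentioned in the catalogue fields.

The record places the plasmid among the "NS3 systems" of a standardized set of MoClo-compatible inducible promoter systems for tunable gene expression in yeast. Such designs generally use NS3 protease inhibitor drugs to control whether the DNA-binding and activation halves remain linked. The record does not state the exact mechanism, the inducer, or the meaning of "V1". The matching LexA-operator reporter promoter is not on this plasmid.
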