Features (pLannotate 1.2.2; 9 found; start..end, strand, type, name):
    103..963     -  CDS            AmpR: β-lactamase; bla; confers resistance to ampicillin, carbenicillin, and related antibiotics
    964..1068    -  promoter       AmpR promoter: bla
   1171..1759    +  rep_origin     ori: high-copy-number ColE1/pMB1/pBR322/pUC origin of replication
   2078..2744    +  promoter       GAP promoter: S. cerevisiae TDH3; promoter for glyceraldehyde-3-phosphate dehydrogenase
   2751..3356    +  CDS            lexA: LEXA_ECOLI - Also known as exrA, spr, tsl, umuA. Experimental evidence at protein level: Swiss-Prot protein existence level 1. Represses a number of genes involved in the response to DNA damage (SOS response), including recA and lexA. Binds to the 16 bp palindromic sequence 5'-CTGTATATATATACAG-3'. In the presence of single- stranded DNA, RecA interacts with LexA causing an autocatalytic cleavage which disrupts the DNA-binding part of LexA, leading to derepression of the SOS regulon and eventually DNA repair. Implicated in hydroxy radical-mediated cell death induced by hydroxyurea treatment (Pu
   3594..4172    +  CDS            POLG_HCV77 (fragment): Experimental evidence at protein level: Swiss-Prot protein existence level 1. [RNA-directed RNA polymerase]: RNA-dependent RNA polymerase that performs primer-template recognition and RNA synthesis during viral replication. From Hepatitis C virus genotype 1a (isolate H77) (HCV).
   4257..4276    +  CDS            HA (fragment): HA (human influenza hemagglutinin) epitope tag
   4320..4339    +  CDS            VP16 AD (fragment): transcriptional activation domain of herpes simplex virus protein VP16 (Triezenberg et al., 1988; Cousens et al., 1989); UL48
   4609..4796    +  terminator     ADH1 terminator: S. cerevisiae ADH1; transcription terminator for the S. cerevisiae alcohol dehydrogenase 1 (ADH1) gene
>Addgene plasmid #233860 | pWN103 | addgene full sequence | sequence record 468562 | Addgene NGS Result
GCGGCCGCGATTATCAAAAAGGATCTTCACCTAGATCCTTTTAAATTAAAAATGAAGTTTTAAATCAATC
TAAAGTATATATGAGTAAACTTGGTCTGACAGTTACCAATGCTTAATCAGTGAGGCACCTATCTCAGCGA
TCTGTCTATTTCGTTCATCCATAGTTGCCTGACTCCCCGTCGTGTAGATAACTACGATACGGGAGGGCTT
ACCATCTGGCCCCAGTGCTGCAATGATACCGCGGGACCCACGCTCACCGGCTCCAGATTTATCAGCAATA
AACCAGCCAGCCGGAAGGGCCGAGCGCAGAAGTGGTCCTGCAACTTTATCCGCCTCCATCCAGTCTATTA
ATTGTTGCCGGGAAGCTAGAGTAAGTAGTTCGCCAGTTAATAGTTTGCGCAACGTTGTTGCCATTGCTAC
AGGCATCGTGGTGTCACGCTCGTCGTTTGGTATGGCTTCATTCAGCTCCGGTTCCCAACGATCAAGGCGA
GTTACATGATCCCCCATGTTGTGCAAAAAAGCGGTTAGCTCCTTCGGTCCTCCGATCGTTGTCAGAAGTA
AGTTGGCCGCAGTGTTATCACTCATGGTTATGGCAGCACTGCATAATTCTCTTACTGTCATGCCATCCGT
AAGATGCTTTTCTGTGACTGGTGAGTACTCAACCAAGTCATTCTGAGAATAGTGTATGCGGCGACCGAGT
TGCTCTTGCCCGGCGTCAATACGGGATAATACCGCGCCACATAGCAGAACTTTAAAAGTGCTCATCATTG
GAAAACGTTCTTCGGGGCGAAAACTCTCAAGGATCTTACCGCTGTTGAGATCCAGTTCGATGTAACCCAC
TCGTGCACCCAACTGATCTTCAGCATCTTTTACTTTCACCAGCGTTTCTGGGTGAGCAAAAACAGGAAGG
CAAAATGCCGCAAAAAAGGGAATAAGGGCGACACGGAAATGTTGAATACTCATACTCTTCCTTTTTCAAT
ATTATTGAAGCATTTATCAGGGTTATTGTCTCATGAGCGGATACATATTTGAATGTATTTAGAAAAATAA
ACAAATAGGGGTTCCGCGCACATTTCCCCGAAAAGTGCCACCTGTCATGACCAAAATCCCTTAACGTGAG
TTTTCGTTCCACTGAGCGTCAGACCCCGTAGAAAAGATCAAAGGATCTTCTTGAGATCCTTTTTTTCTGC
GCGTAATCTGCTGCTTGCAAACAAAAAAACCACCGCTACCAGCGGTGGTTTGTTTGCCGGATCAAGAGCT
ACCAACTCTTTTTCCGAAGGTAACTGGCTTCAGCAGAGCGCAGATACCAAATACTGTTCTTCTAGTGTAG
CCGTAGTTAGGCCACCACTTCAAGAACTCTGTAGCACCGCCTACATACCTCGCTCTGCTAATCCTGTTAC
CAGTGGCTGCTGCCAGTGGCGATAAGTCGTGTCTTACCGGGTTGGACTCAAGACGATAGTTACCGGATAA
GGCGCAGCGGTCGGGCTGAACGGGGGGTTCGTGCACACAGCCCAGCTTGGAGCGAACGACCTACACCGAA
CTGAGATACCTACAGCGTGAGCTATGAGAAAGCGCCACGCTTCCCGAAGGGAGAAAGGCGGACAGGTATC
CGGTAAGCGGCAGGGTCGGAACAGGAGAGCGCACGAGGGAGCTTCCAGGGGGAAACGCCTGGTATCTTTA
TAGTCCTGTCGGGTTTCGCCACCTCTGACTTGAGCGTCGATTTTTGTGATGCTCGTCAGGGGGGCGGAGC
CTATGGAAAAACGCCAGCAACGCGGCCTTTTTACGGTTCCTGGCCTTTTGCTGGCCTTTTGCTCACATGT
TCTTTCCTGCGTTATCCCCTGATTCTGTGGATAACCGTGCGGCCGCCCCTGAATTCGCATCTAGATGGTA
GAGCCACAAACAGCCGGTACAAGCAACGATCTCCAGGACCATCTGAATCATGCGCGGATGACACGAACTC
ACGACGGCGATCACAGACATTAACCCACAGTACAGACACTGCGACAACGTGGCAATTCGTCGCAATACCG
TCTCACTGAACTGGCCGATAATTGCAGACGAACGCAGTTCGAGTTTATCATTATCAATACTGCCATTTCA
AAGAATACGTAAATAATTAATAGTAGTGATTTTCCTAACTTTATTTAGTCAAAAAATTAGCCTTTTAATT
CTGCTGTAACCCGTACATGCCCAAAATAGGGGGCGGGTTACACAGAATATATAACATCGTAGGTGTCTGG
GTGAACAGTTTATTCCTGGCATCCACTAAATATAATGGAGCCCGCTTTTTAAGCTGGCATCCAGAAAAAA
AAAGAATCCCAGCACCAAAATATTGTTTTCTTCACCAACCATCAGTTCATAGGTCCATTCTCTTAGCGCA
ACTACAGAGAACAGGGGCACAAACAGGCAAAAAACGGGCACAACCTCAATGGAGTGATGCAACCTGCCTG
GAGTAAATGATGACACAAGGCAATTGACCCACGCATGTATCTATCTCATTTTCTTACACCTTCTATTACC
TTCTGCTCTCTCTGATTTGGAAAAAGCTGAAAAAAAAGGTTGAAACCAGTTCCCTGAAATTATTCCCCTA
CTTGACTAATAAGTATATAAAGACGGTAGGTATTGATTGTAATTCTGTAAATCTATTTCTTAAACTTCTT
AAATTCTACTTTTATAGTTAGTCTTTTTTTTAGTTTTAAAACACCAAGAACTTAGTTTCGAATAAACACA
CATAAACAAACAAAAGATCTATGAAGGCACTAACGGCGCGTCAACAGGAAGTATTTGATCTAATCAGAGA
TCACATTTCTCAGACGGGCATGCCACCTACGAGAGCGGAAATTGCGCAGAGGCTGGGGTTTCGTTCACCA
AACGCGGCCGAGGAACACCTGAAGGCTCTAGCAAGAAAAGGTGTCATTGAGATAGTCTCCGGTGCCTCCA
GGGGAATCAGGCTTCTACAAGAGGAGGAGGAAGGACTGCCACTTGTAGGAAGGGTCGCTGCAGGGGAGCC
TCTATTGGCGCAGCAGCATATCGAAGGTCATTATCAGGTCGATCCATCTTTGTTCAAGCCCAATGCCGAT
TTCTTACTTCGTGTGAGTGGAATGAGTATGAAAGATATAGGCATTATGGATGGGGATCTACTTGCTGTTC
ATAAAACACAAGATGTGAGAAATGGTCAGGTAGTTGTAGCAAGGATCGATGACGAAGTCACAGTTAAAAG
GCTAAAGAAGCAAGGCAATAAAGTAGAGTTATTACCCGAGAACTCAGAATTTAAGCCTATTGTGGTCGAC
CTACGTCAACAGAGCTTCACCATAGAAGGTCTGGCCGTCGGTGTTATCCGTAACGGTGATTGGCTGGGGT
CAGGGTCACCTCTGCCTCCGTTAGAAAGACTAACGCTGGGTTCTGGGGCGAGCGCGGGCATGGCGTCAAT
GACTGGGGGCCAGCAAATGGGGAGTACGGAGGATGTAGTTTGTTGTCATTCAATATACGGCAAGAAGAAG
GGTGACATCGACACGTACAGATACATAGGCTCTAGTGGGACAGGCTGCGTAGTAATCGTGGGCAGAATTG
TCCTAAGCGGATCCGGAACCAGTGCGCCTATCACCGCCTACGCACAACAAACCAGGGGACTATTGGGCTG
TATCATAACAAGCCTAACTGGAAGAGACAAAAATCAAGTCGAGGGCGAGGTTCAGATCGTATCTACGGCA
ACTCAGACCTTTCTTGCCACGTGCATAAACGGCGTGTGCTGGGCCGTATATCATGGGGCTGGCACAAGAA
CGATAGCGAGTCCTAAGGGTCCTGTTATTCAAATGTATACCAACGTAGACCAGGATCTAGTCGGCTGGCC
CGCGCCCCAAGGCTCTAGGAGTCTTACCCCTTGCACGTGCGGGTCCTCAGACTTATACCTGGTAACGAGG
CACGCAGATGTTATACCTGTGCGTAGAAGGGGTGACAGTAGAGGATCTCTTTTATCCCCCCGTCCCATTA
GCTACTTAAAGGGTAGCTCTGGGGGGCCGTTGTTATGTCCGGCAGGACATGCCGTCGGGTTATTCAGAGC
GGCTGTTTGTACGAGGGGTGTTGCAAAAGCAGTAGATTTTATACCGGTTGAGAACTTAGAGACAACGATG
AGGTCCCCGGTTTTTACAGACAACTCATCTCCACCTGCTGTTACACTGACCCACCCCATCACCAAAATTG
ACAGGGAGGTTCTCTACCAGGAATTTGACGAAATGGAGGAGTGCTCACAACACTATCCATACGACGTACC
AGATTATGCTGGATCCCCCAAGAAGAAGCGTAAAGTGCCGGCGGATGCTCTAGACGATTTCGATCTGGAT
ATGCTACCAGCCGATGCACTTGACGATTTCGACTTAGACATGCTTCCGGCCGACGCTCTAGATGACTTCG
ACTTAGATATGCTCGGTTCCGGCGCGAACAATACACCATTTCCGGGATATTTTGGGGGCCTTGATTTATT
CGACTACGACTTCCTTTTCGGCAACGACTTTGCTGGCTCAGGTGCGAATAATACTCCTTTTCCAGGTTAT
TTTGGAGGTTTGGATTTATTTGATTATGACTTTTTGTTTGGCAATGACTTTGCTTGGCGCGAATTTCTTA
TGATTTATGATTTTTATTATTAAATAAGTTATAAAAAAAATAAGTGTATACAAATTTTAAAGTGACTCTT
AGGTTTTAAAACGAAAATTCTTATTCTTGAGTAACTCTTTCCTGTAGGTCAGGTTGCTTTCTCAGGTATA
GCATGAGGTCGCTCTTATTGACCACACCTCTACCGGCATGCCGAGCAAATGCCTGCAAATCGCTCCCCAT
TTCGCTGCCAATGAGACGACGGGGTCATCACGGCTCATCATGCGCCAAACAAATGTGTGCAATACACGCT
CGGATGACTGCATGATGACCGCACTGACTGGGGACAGCAGATCCACCTAAGCCTGTGAGAGAAGCAGACA
CCCGACAGATCAAGGCAGTTAACTAGTGCACTGCAGTACA
